Addgene plasmid #58537: pCAGGS-CD4-myc
Purpose: Expresses human CD4 with a C-terminal myc tag in mammalian cells
Depositing lab: Jacob Yount. Depositing organization: Ohio State University. Publication: Phosphorylation of the antiviral protein interferon-inducible transmembrane protein 3 (IFITM3) dually regulates its endocytosis and ubiquitination. Chesarino NM, McMichael TM, Hach JC, Yount JS. J Biol Chem. 2014 Apr 25;289(17):11986-92. doi: 10.1074/jbc.M114.557694. Epub 2014 Mar 13. PubMed 24627473.
Backbone
  Vector backbone: pCAGGS
  Backbone size w/o insert (bp): 5000
  Vector type: Mammalian Expression
Growth in bacteria
  Bacterial resistance: Ampicillin, 100 μg/mL
  Growth temperature: 37°C
  Growth strain: DH5alpha
  Copy number: High Copy
Gene/Insert
  Gene/Insert name: CD4
  Species: H. sapiens (human)
  Entrez Gene: CD4 (a.k.a. CD4mut, IMD79, Leu-3, OKT4D, T4)
  Tag / fusion protein: myc (C terminal on insert)
Terms and licenses: Academic/Nonprofit Terms; Industry Terms: Not Available to Industry
How to cite: pCAGGS-CD4-myc was a gift from Jacob Yount (Addgene plasmid # 58537 ; http://n2t.net/addgene:58537 ; RRID:Addgene_58537)
