[The description below was written by a language model from this plasmid's Addgene catalogue record.]
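Description:
pCAGGS-CD4-myc is a mammalian expression plasmid built on the pCAGGS backbone (about 5 kb without the insert) that drives production of human CD4 carrying a C-terminal myc epitope tag. It is maintained in E. coli as a high-copy plasmid under ampicillin selection. The record lists no mammalian selection marker and no feature table, so individual elements such as the origin of replication, promoter and polyadenylation signal are not explicitly documented. The pCAGGS family is generally known for the CAG promoter, a hybrid of the CMV immediate-early enhancer with the chicken beta-actin promoter and intron, paired with a rabbit beta-globin polyadenylation signal. This arrangement gives strong, constitutive expression in a wide range of transfected mammalian cell types, and it is presumably what drives the insert here.

The payload is the coding sequence of human CD4, the single-pass transmembrane glycoprotein best known as a T-cell co-receptor and as the primary receptor for HIV. Placing the myc tag at the C terminus puts the epitope on the cytoplasmic tail, leaving the extracellular domains unmodified. It also allows detection or immunoprecipitation with standard anti-myc antibodies in western blotting, immunofluorescence or pull-down experiments.

The construct is intended for transient expression of tagged CD4 in cultured mammalian cells. It was deposited in connection with a study of how phosphorylation of the antiviral protein IFITM3 regulates its endocytosis and ubiquitination. The record does not state the specific role CD4-myc played in that work, though a tagged membrane protein of this kind could plausibly have served as a comparison or control.
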