>Addgene plasmid #58537 | pCAGGS-CD4-myc | addgene partial sequence | sequence record 96555 | pCAG-F 5'-GCAACGTGCTGGTTATTGTG-3'
GGCAAGAATTCGCCACCATGAACCGGGGAGTCCCTTTTAGGCACTTGCTTCTGGTGCTGCAACTGGCGCT
CCTCCCAGCAGCCACTCAGGGA
[543 nt withheld, positions 93-635]
GCCTCCAGCATAGTCTATAAGAAAGAGGGGGAACAGGTGGAGTTCTCCTTCCCACTCGCCTTTACAGTTG
AAAAGCTGACGGGCAGTGGCGAGCTGTGGTGGCAGGCGGAGAGGGCTTCCTCCTCCAAGTCTTGGATCAC
CTTTGACCTGAAGAACAAGGAAGTGTCTGTAAAACGGGTTACCCAGGACCCTAAGCTCCAGATGGGCAAG
AAGCTCCCGCTCCACCTCACCCTGCCCCAGGCCTTGCCTCAGTATGCTGGCTCTGGAAACCTCACCCTGG
CCCTTGAAGCGAAAACAGGAAAGTTGCATCAGGAAGTGAACCTGGTGGTGATGAGAGCCACTCAGCTCCA
GAAAAATTTGACCTGTGAGGTGTGGGGACCCACCTCCCCTAAGCTGATGCTGAGCTTGAAACTGGAGAAC
AAGGAGGCAAAGGTCTCGAAGCGGGAGAAGGCGGTGTGG
