>Addgene plasmid #58537 | pCAGGS-CD4-myc | addgene partial sequence | sequence record 96558 | rb_glob_PA_term-R 5'-CCCATATGTCCTTCCGAGTG-3'
TCCAACACACTATTGCAATGAAAATAAATTTCCTTTATTAGCCAGAAGTCAGATGCTCAAGGGGCTTCAT
GATGTCCCCATAATTTTTGGCAGAGGGAAAAAGATCTGCTAGCTCGAGTTACAGATCTTCTTCAGAAATA
AGTTTTTGTTCAATGGGGCTACATGTCTTCTGAAACCGGTGAGGGCACTGGCAGGTCTTCTTCTCACTGA
GGAGTCTCTTGATCTGAGACATCCGCTCTGCTTGGCGCCTTCGGTGCCGGCACCTGACACAGAAGAAGAT
GCCTAGCCCAATGAAAAGCAGGAGGCCGGCGACGCCCCCCAGCACAATCAGGGCCATTGGCTGCACCGGG
GTGGACCATGTGGGCAGAACCTTGATGTTGGATTCCAGCAGGACCTGTCCCGAGTCACTCAGCAGACACT
GCCACATCCCCGCCTCAGGGTTCAGCACCCACACCGCCTTCTCCCGCTTCGAGACCTTTGCCTCCTTGTT
CTCCAGTTTCAAGCTCAGCATCAGCTTAGGGGAGGTGGGTCCCCACACCTCACAGGTCAAATTTTTCTGG
AGCTGAGTGGCTCTCATCACCACCAGGTTCACTTCCTGATGCAACTTTCCTGTTTTCGCTTCAAGGGCCA
GGGTGAGGTTTCCAGAGCCAGCATACTGAGGCAAGGCCTGGGGCAGGGTGAGGTGGAGCGGGAGCTTCTT
GCCCATCTGGAGCTTAGGGTCCTGGGTAACCCGTTTTACAGACACTTCCTTGTTCTTCAGGTCAAAGGTG
ATCCAAGACTTGGAGGAGGAAGCCCTCTCCGCCTGCCACCACAGCTCGCCACTGCCCGTCAGCTTTTCAA
CTGTAAAGGCGAGTGGGAAGGAGAACTCCACCTGTTCCCCCTCTTTCTTATAGACTATGCTGGAGGC
[59 nt withheld, positions 908-966]
