>Addgene plasmid #58537 | pCAGGS-CD4-myc | addgene partial sequence | sequence record 96574 | pCAGGS5 5'-ggttcggcttctggcgtgtgacc-3'
CCTCTGCTAACCATGTTCATGCCTTCTTCTTTTTCCTACAGCTCCTGGGCAACGTGCTGGTTATTGTGCT
GTCTCATCATTTTGGCAAAGAATTCGCCACCATGAACCGGGGAGTCCCTTTTAGGCACTTGCTTCTGGTG
CTGCAACTGGCGCTCCTCCCAGCAGCCACTCAGGGA
[543 nt withheld, positions 177-719]
GCCTCCAGCATAGTCTATAAGAAAGAGGGGGAACAGGTGGAGTTCTCCTTCCCACTCGCCTTTACAGTTG
AAAAGCTGACGGGCAGTGGCGAGCTGTGGTGGCAGGCGGAGAGGGCTTCCTCCTCCAAGTCTTGGATCAC
CTTTGACCTGAAGAACAAGGAAGTGTCTGTAAAACGGGTTACCCAGGACCCTAAGCTCCAGATGGGCAAG
AAGCTCC
